Addgene plasmid #42802: TAL3339
Depositing lab: Keith Joung. Depositing organization: Massachusetts General Hospital. Publication: Targeted gene disruption in somatic zebrafish cells using engineered TALENs. Sander JD, Cade L, Khayter C, Reyon D, Peterson RT, Joung JK, Yeh JR. Nat Biotechnol. 2011 Aug 5;29(8):697-8. doi: 10.1038/nbt.1934. PubMed 21822241.
Backbone
  Vector backbone: JDS71
  Backbone manufacturer: Addgene plasmid #32287
  Backbone size w/o insert (bp): 6447
  Vector type: Mammalian Expression ; T7
Growth in bacteria
  Bacterial resistance: Ampicillin, 100 μg/mL
  Growth temperature: 37°C
  Growth strain: XL1 Blue
  Copy number: High Copy
Gene/Insert
  Gene/Insert name: ZebrafishCommunity-pink1-right (alt name: pink1)
  Species: D. rerio (zebrafish)
  Insert size (bp): 1640
  Entrez Gene: pink1 (a.k.a. wu:fc39e12, zgc:101729)
  Promoter: CMV
  Tag / fusion protein: 3X Flag (N terminal on backbone); WT FOKI (C terminal on backbone)
  Cloning method: Restriction Enzyme; 5′ cloning site N/A (destroyed during cloning); 3′ cloning site N/A (destroyed during cloning)
  Sequencing primers: 5′ CMV-F; 3′ BGH-rev
Terms and licenses: Academic/Nonprofit Terms; Industry Terms: Not Available to Industry
Depositor comments: Target binding site: TTTACTGACATTTTGAGC It is strongly recommended that users perform a diagnostic digest to verify this plasmid prior to use. For example, a double digest of the plasmid with BamHI and KpnI should result in two bands at 2.3kb and 5.8kb.
How to cite: TAL3339 was a gift from Keith Joung (Addgene plasmid # 42802 ; http://n2t.net/addgene:42802 ; RRID:Addgene_42802)
