[The description below was written by a language model from this plasmid's Addgene catalogue record.]
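Description:
TAL3339 is a TALEN expression plasmid built in the JDS71 backbone, a mammalian expression vector that also carries a T7 promoter. It encodes the "right" monomer of a TALE nuclease pair directed against the zebrafish (D. rerio) pink1 gene. The plasmid is a high-copy construct propagated in E. coli under ampicillin selection. The record does not include a feature table, so details such as the origin of replication or polyadenylation signal are not explicitly listed, although the use of a BGH reverse sequencing primer suggests a BGH terminator region downstream of the coding sequence.

The roughly 1.6 kb insert is an engineered array of TAL effector repeats designed to recognise a specific 18-nucleotide site in pink1. It was cloned by restriction enzyme methods into the approximately 6.4 kb backbone in a way that destroyed both cloning sites. The backbone supplies the flanking parts of the fusion protein: an N-terminal 3X FLAG tag for detection and a C-terminal wild-type FokI nuclease domain. Because FokI cleaves only as a dimer, this right-hand monomer is meant to be used with a matching left-hand TALEN that binds the opposite half-site, so that the two FokI domains meet over the spacer and introduce a double-strand break. Error-prone repair of that break can produce disruptive insertions or deletions.

The CMV promoter drives expression in mammalian cells. The T7 promoter allows in vitro transcription of mRNA, the usual route for delivering such nucleases into zebrafish embryos for targeted gene disruption. The depositor recommends confirming the plasmid by diagnostic digest before use, which is sensible given the repetitive nature of TALE arrays.
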