>Addgene plasmid #42802 | TAL3339 | depositor partial sequence | sequence record 57922 | TAL3339 sequence 2430 bps
TCTAGAGCTAGCACCATGGACTACAAAGACCATGACGGTGATTATAAAGATCATGACATCGATTACAAGG
ATGACGATGACAAGATGGCCCCCAAGAAGAAGAGGAAGGTGGGCATTCACCGCGGGGTACCTATGGTGGA
CTTGAGGACACTCGGTTATTCGCAACAGCAACAGGAGAAAATCAAGCCTAAGGTCAGGAGCACCGTCGCG
CAACACCACGAGGCGCTTGTGGGGCATGGCTTCACTCATGCGCATATTGTCGCGCTTTCACAGCACCCTG
CGGCGCTTGGGACGGTGGCTGTCAAATACCAAGATATGATTGCGGCCCTGCCCGAAGCCACGCACGAGGC
AATTGTAGGGGTCGGTAAACAGTGGTCGGGAGCGCGAGCACTTGAGGCGCTGCTGACTGTGGCGGGTGAG
CTTAGGGGGCCTCCGCTCCAGCTCGACACCGGGCAGCTGCTGAAGATCGCGAAGAGAGGGGGAGTAACAG
CGGTAGAGGCAGTGCACGCCTGGCGCAATGCGCTCACCGGGGCCCCCTTGAACCTGACCCCAGACCAGGT
AGTCGCAATCGCGTCAAACGGAGGGGGAAAGCAAGCCCTGGAAACCGTGCAAAGGTTGTTGCCGGTCCTT
TGTCAAGACCACGGCCTTACACCGGAGCAAGTCGTGGCCATTGCAAGCAATGGGGGTGGCAAACAGGCTC
TTGAGACGGTTCAGAGACTTCTCCCAGTTCTCTGTCAAGCCCACGGGCTGACTCCCGATCAAGTTGTAGC
GATTGCGTCGAACATTGGAGGGAAACAAGCATTGGAGACTGTCCAACGGCTCCTTCCCGTGTTGTGTCAA
GCCCACGGTTTGACGCCTGCACAAGTGGTCGCCATCGCCAGCCATGATGGCGGTAAGCAGGCGCTGGAAA
CAGTACAGCGCCTGCTGCCTGTACTGTGCCAGGATCATGGACTGACCCCAGACCAGGTAGTCGCAATCGC
GTCAAACGGAGGGGGAAAGCAAGCCCTGGAAACCGTGCAAAGGTTGTTGCCGGTCCTTTGTCAAGACCAC
GGCCTTACACCGGAGCAAGTCGTGGCCATTGCAAATAATAACGGTGGCAAACAGGCTCTTGAGACGGTTC
AGAGACTTCTCCCAGTTCTCTGTCAAGCCCACGGGCTGACTCCCGATCAAGTTGTAGCGATTGCGTCGAA
CATTGGAGGGAAACAAGCATTGGAGACTGTCCAACGGCTCCTTCCCGTGTTGTGTCAAGCCCACGGTTTG
ACGCCTGCACAAGTGGTCGCCATCGCCAGCCATGATGGCGGTAAGCAGGCGCTGGAAACAGTACAGCGCC
TGCTGCCTGTACTGTGCCAGGATCATGGACTGACCCCAGACCAGGTAGTCGCAATCGCGTCGAACATTGG
GGGAAAGCAAGCCCTGGAAACCGTGCAAAGGTTGTTGCCGGTCCTTTGTCAAGACCACGGCCTTACACCG
GAGCAAGTCGTGGCCATTGCAAGCAATGGGGGTGGCAAACAGGCTCTTGAGACGGTTCAGAGACTTCTCC
CAGTTCTCTGTCAAGCCCACGGGCTGACTCCCGATCAAGTTGTAGCGATTGCGTCCAACGGTGGAGGGAA
ACAAGCATTGGAGACTGTCCAACGGCTCCTTCCCGTGTTGTGTCAAGCCCACGGTTTGACGCCTGCACAA
GTGGTCGCCATCGCCTCGAATGGCGGCGGTAAGCAGGCGCTGGAAACAGTACAGCGCCTGCTGCCTGTAC
TGTGCCAGGATCATGGACTGACCCCAGACCAGGTAGTCGCAATCGCGTCAAACGGAGGGGGAAAGCAAGC
CCTGGAAACCGTGCAAAGGTTGTTGCCGGTCCTTTGTCAAGACCACGGCCTTACACCGGAGCAAGTCGTG
GCCATTGCAAATAATAACGGTGGCAAACAGGCTCTTGAGACGGTTCAGAGACTTCTCCCAGTTCTCTGTC
AAGCCCACGGGCTGACTCCCGATCAAGTTGTAGCGATTGCGTCGAACATTGGAGGGAAACAAGCATTGGA
GACTGTCCAACGGCTCCTTCCCGTGTTGTGTCAAGCCCACGGTTTGACGCCTGCACAAGTGGTCGCCATC
GCCAACAACAACGGCGGTAAGCAGGCGCTGGAAACAGTACAGCGCCTGCTGCCTGTACTGTGCCAGGATC
ATGGACTGACACCCGAACAGGTGGTCGCCATTGCTTCCCACGACGGAGGACGGCCAGCCTTGGAGTCCAT
CGTAGCCCAATTGTCCAGGCCCGATCCCGCGTTGGCTGCGTTAACGAATGACCATCTGGTGGCGTTGGCA
TGTCTTGGTGGACGACCCGCGCTCGATGCAGTCAAAAAGGGTCTGCCTCATGCTCCCGCATTGATCAAAA
GAACCAACCGGCGGATTCCCGAGAGAACTTCCCATCGAGTCGCGGGATCC
