>Addgene plasmid #42802 | TAL3339 | addgene partial sequence | sequence record 61031 | JDS-TALEN-F 5'-TAGGGGTCGGTAAACAGTGG-3'
TGTGGCGGGTGAGCTTAGGGGGCCTCCGCTCCAGCTCGACACCGGGCAGCTGCTGAAGATCGCGAAGAGA
GGGGGAGTAACAGCGGTAGAGGCAGTGCACGCCTGGCGCAATGCGCTCACCGGGGCCCCCTTGAACCTGA
CCCCAGACCAGGTAGTCGCAATCGCGTCAAACGGAGGGGGAAAGCAAGCCCTGGAAACCGTGCAAAGGTT
GTTGCCGGTCCTTTGTCAAGACCACGGCCTTACACCGGAGCAAGTCGTGGCCATTGCAAGCAATGGGGGT
GGCAAACAGGCTCTTGAGACGGTTCAGAGACTTCTCCCAGTTCTCTGTCAAGCCCACGGGCTGACTCCCG
ATCAAGTTGTAGCGATTGCGTCGAACATTGGAGGGAAACAAGCATTGGAGACTGTCCAACGGCTCCTTCC
CGTGTTGTGTCAAGCCCACGGTTTGACGCCTGCACAAGTGGTCGCCATCGCCAGCCATGATGGCGGTAAG
CAGGCGCTGGAAACAGTACAGCGCCTGCTGCCTGTACTGTGCCAGGATCATGGACTGACCCCAGACCAGG
TAGTCGCAATCGCGTCAAACGGAGGGGGAAAGCAAGCCCTGGAAACCGTGCAAAGGTTGTTGCCGGTCCT
TTGTCAAGACCACGGCCTTACACCGGAGCAAGTCGTGGCCATTGCAAATAATAACGGTGGCAAACAGGCT
CTTGAGACGGTTCAGAGACTTCTCCCAGTTCTCTGTCAAGCCCACGGGCTGACTCCCGATCAAGTTGTAG
CGATTGCGTCGAACATTGGAGGGAAACAAGCATTGGAGACTGTCCAACGGCTCCTTCCCGTGTTGTGTCA
AGCCCACGGTTTGACGCCTGCACAAGTGGTCGCCATCGCCAGCCATGATGGC
